>Addgene plasmid #158259 | pLKO_FLAG.V5.C_NGFR | addgene full sequence | sequence record 327882 | Addgene NGS Result
TCGACGGTATCGATCACGAGACTAGTATCGAGCGGCCGCCCCCTTCACCGAGGGCCTATTTCCCATGATT
CCTTCATATTTGCATATACGATACAAGGCTGTTAGAGAGATAATTGGAATTAATTTGACTGTAAACACAA
AGATATTAGTACAAAATACGTGACGTAGAAAGTAATAATTTCTTGGGTAGTTTGCAGTTTTAAAATTATG
TTTTAAAATGGACTATCATATGCTTACCGTAACTTGAAAGTATTTCGATTTCTTGGCTTTATATATCTTG
TGGAAAGGACGAAACACCGGGTCTTCGAGAAGACCTGTTTTAGAGCTAGAAATAGCAAGTTAAAATAAGG
CTAGTCCGTTATCAACTTGAAAAAGTGGCACCGAGTCGGTGCTTTTTTTAATTCTCGACCTCGAGACAAA
TGGCAGTATTCATCCACAATTTTAAAAGAAAAGGGGGGATTGGGGGGTACAGTGCAGGGGAAAGAATAGT
AGACATAATAGCAACAGACATACAAACTAAAGAATTACAAAAACAAATTACAAAAATTCAAAATTTTCGG
GTTTATTACAGGGACAGCAGAGATCCACTTTGGCCGCGGCTCGAGGCGATAAGCTTTGCAAAGATGGATA
AAGTTTTAAACAGAGAGGAATCTTTGCAGCTAATGGACCTTCTAGGTCTTGAAAGGAGTGGGAATTGGCT
CCGGTGCCCGTCAGTGGGCAGAGCGCACATCGCCCACAGTCCCCGAGAAGTTGGGGGGAGGGGTCGGCAA
TTGAACCGGTGCCTAGAGAAGGTGGCGCGGGGTAAACTGGGAAAGTGATGTCGTGTACTGGCTCCGCCTT
TTTCCCGAGGGTGGGGGAGAACCGTATATAAGTGCAGTAGTCGCCGTGAACGTTCTTTTTCGCAACGGGT
TTGCCGCCAGAACACAGGTAAGTGCCGTGTGTGGTTCCCGCGGGCCTGGCCTCTTTACGGGTTATGGCCC
TTGCGTGCCTTGAATTACTTCCACCTGGCTGCAGTACGTGATTCTTGATCCCGAGCTTCGGGTTGGAAGT
GGGTGGGAGAGTTCGAGGCCTTGCGCTTAAGGAGCCCCTTCGCCTCGTGCTTGAGTTGAGGCCTGGCCTG
GGCGCTGGGGCCGCCGCGTGCGAATCTGGTGGCACCTTCGCGCCTGTCWCGCTGCTTTCGATAAGTCTCT
AGCCATTTAAAATTTTTGATGACCTGCTGCGACGCTTTTTTTCTGGCAAGATAGTCTTGTAAATGCGGGC
CAAGATCTGCACACTGGTATTTCGGTTTTTGGGGCCGCGGGCGGCGACGGGGCCCGTGCGTCCCAGCGCA
CATGTTCGGCGAGGCGGGGCCTGCGAGCGCGGCCACCGAGAATCGGACGGGGGTAGTCTCAAGCTGGCCG
GCCTGCTCTGGTGCCTGGCCTCGCGCCGCCGTGTATCGCCCCGCCCTGGGCGGCAAGGCTGGCCCGGTCG
GCACCAGTTGCGTGAGCGGAAAGATGGCCGCTTCCCGGCCCTGCTGCAGGGAGCTCAAAATGGAGGACGC
GGCGCTCGGGAGAGCGGGCGGGTGAGTCACCCACACAAAGGAAAAGGGCCTTTCCGTCCTCAGCCGTCGC
TTCATGTGACTCCACGGAGTACCGGGCGCCGTCCAGGCACCTCGATTAGTTCTCGAGCTTTTGGAGTACG
TCGTCTTTAGGTTGGGGGGAGGGGTTTTATGCGATGGAGTTTCCCCACACTGAGTGGGTGGAGACTGAAG
TTAGGCCAGCTTGGCACTTGATGTAATTCTCCTTGGAATTTGCCCTTTTTGAGTTTGGATCTTGGTTCAT
TCTCAAGCCTCAGACAGTGGTTCAAAGTTTTTTTCTTCCATTTCAGGTGTCGTGAGGAATTCTGCAGTCG
ATCGACGGTACCGCGGGCCCGGGATCCACGGTCGCCACCATGGGGGCAGGTGCCACCGGCCGCGCCATGG
ACGGGCCGCGCCTGCTGCTGTTGCTGCTTCTGGGGGTGTCCCTTGGAGGTGCCAAGGAGGCATGCGACTA
CAAAGACGATGACGACAAGGGAGGAGGCGGGGGAGGGGGCAAACCAATTCCAAACCCACTGCTGGGACTG
GATTCCACAGGAGGAGGCGGGGGAGGGGAGGACCAGGTGGACCCCAGGCTGATCGACGGCAAGCCCACAG
GCCTGTACACACACAGCGGTGAGTGCTGCAAAGCCTGCAACCTGGGCGAGGGTGTGGCCCAGCCTTGTGG
AGCCAACCAGACCGTGTGTGAGCCCTGCCTGGACAGCGTGACGTTCTCCGACGTGGTGAGCGCGACCGAG
CCGTGCAAGCCGTGCACCGAGTGCGTGGGGCTCCAGAGCATGTCGGCGCCGTGCGTGGAGGCCGACGACG
CCGTGTGCCGCTGCGCCTACGGCTACTACCAGGATGAGACGACTGGGCGCTGCGAGGCGTGCCGCGTGTG
CGAGGCGGGCTCGGGCCTCGTGTTCTCCTGCCAGGACAAGCAGAACACCGTGTGCGAGGAGTGCCCCGAC
GGCACGTATTCCGACGAGGCCAACCACGTGGACCCGTGCCTGCCCTGCACCGTGTGCGAGGACACCGAGC
GCCAGCTCCGCGAGTGCACACGCTGGGCCGACGCCGAGTGCGAGGAGATCCCTGGCCGTTGGATTACACG
GTCCACACCCCCAGAGGGCTCGGACAGCACAGCCCCCAGCACCCAGGAGCCTGAGGCACCTCCAGAACAA
GACCTCATAGCCAGCACGGTGGCAGGTGTGGTGACCACAGTGATGGGCAGCTCCCAGCCCGTGGTGACCC
GAGGCACCACCGACAACCTCATCCCTGTCTATTGCTCCATCCTGGCTGCTGTGGTTGTGGGCCTTGTGGC
CTACATAGCCTTCAAGAGGTGGAACAGGGGTATCCTCTAGAGCGGCCGCGTCGACAATCAACCTCTGGAT
TACAAAATTTGTGAAAGATTGACTGGTATTCTTAACTATGTTGCTCCTTTTACGCTATGTGGATACGCTG
CTTTAATGCCTTTGTATCATGCTATTGCTTCCCGTATGGCTTTCATTTTCTCCTCCTTGTATAAATCCTG
GTTGCTGTCTCTTTATGAGGAGTTGTGGCCCGTTGTCAGGCAACGTGGCGTGGTGTGCACTGTGTTTGCT
GACGCAACCCCCACTGGTTGGGGCATTGCCACCACCTGTCAGCTCCTTTCCGGGACTTTCGCTTTCCCCC
TCCCTATTGCCACGGCGGAACTCATCGCCGCCTGCCTTGCCCGCTGCTGGACAGGGGCTCGGCTGTTGGG
CACTGACAATTCCGTGGTGTTGTCGGGGAAGCTGACGTCCTTTCCATGGCTGCTCGCCTGTGTTGCCACC
TGGATTCTGCGCGGGACGTCCTTCTGCTACGTCCCTTCGGCCCTCAATCCAGCGGACCTTCCTTCCCGCG
GCCTGCTGCCGGCTCTGCGGCCTCTTCCGCATCTTCGCCTTCGCCCTCAGACGAGTCGGATCTCCCTTTG
GGCCGCCTCCCCGCCTGGGTACCTTTAAGACCAATGACTTACAAGGCAGCTGTAGATCTTAGCCACTTTT
TAAAAGAAAAGGGGGGACTGGAAGGGCTAATTCACTCCCAACGAAGATAAGATCTGCTTTTTGCTTGTAC
TGGGTCTCTCTGGTTAGACCAGATCTGAGCCTGGGAGCTCTCTGGCTAACTAGGGAACCCACTGCTTAAG
CCTCAATAAAGCTTGCCTTGAGTGCTTCAAGTAGTGTGTGCCCGTCTGTTGTGTGACTCTGGTAACTAGA
GATCCCTCAGACCCTTTTAGTCAGTGTGGAAAATCTCTAGCAGTAGTAGTTCATGTCATCTTATTATTCA
GTATTTATAACTTGCAAAGAAATGAATATCAGAGAGTGAGAGGAACTTGTTTATTGCAGCTTATAATGGT
TACAAATAAAGCAATAGCATCACAAATTTCACAAATAAAGCATTTTTTTCACTGCATTCTAGTTGTGGTT
TGTCCAAACTCATCAATGTATCTTATCATGTCTGGCTCTAGCTATCCCGCCCCTAACTCCGCCCATCCCG
CCCCTAACTCCGCCCAGTTCCGCCCATTCTCCGCCCCATGGCTGACTAATTTTTTTTATTTATGCAGAGG
CCGAGGCCGCCTCGGCCTCTGAGCTATTCCAGAAGTAGTGAGGAGGCTTTTTTGGAGGCCTAGGGACGTA
CCCAATTCGCCCTATAGTGAGTCGTATTACGCGCGCTCACTGGCCGTCGTTTTACAACGTCGTGACTGGG
AAAACCCTGGCGTTACCCAACTTAATCGCCTTGCAGCACATCCCCCTTTCGCCAGCTGGCGTAATAGCGA
AGAGGCCCGCACCGATCGCCCTTCCCAACAGTTGCGCAGCCTGAATGGCGAATGGG
[124 nt withheld, positions 4397-4520]
C
[91 nt withheld, positions 4522-4612]
A
[49 nt withheld, positions 4614-4662]
CCTTTGACGTTGGAGTCCACGTTCTTT
[37 nt withheld, positions 4690-4726]
ACCCTATCTCGGTCTATTCTTTTGATTTATAAGGGATTTTGCCGATTTCGGCCTATTGGTTAAAAAATGA
GCTGATTTAACAAAAATTTAACGCGAATTTTAACAAAATATTAACGCTTACAATTTAGGTGGCACTTTTC
GGGGAAATGTGCGCGGAACCCCTATTTGTTTATTTTTCTAAATACATTCAAATATGTATCCGCTCATGAG
ACAATAACCCTGATAAATGCTTCAATAATATTGAAAAAGGAAGAGTATGAGTATTCAACATTTCCGTGTC
GCCCTTATTCCCTTTTTTGCGGCATTTTGCCTTCCTGTTTTTGCTCACCCAGAAACGCTGGTGAAAGTAA
AAGATGCTGAAGATCAGTTGGGTGCACGAGTGGGTTACATCGAACTGGATCTCAACAGCGGTAAGATCCT
TGAGAGTTTTCGCCCCGAAGAACGTTTTCCAATGATGAGCACTTTTAAAGTTCTGCTATGTGGCGCGGTA
TTATCCCGTATTGACGCCGGGCAAGAGCAACTCGGTCGCCGCATACACTATTCTCAGAATGACTTGGTTG
AGTACTCACCAGTCACAGAAAAGCATCTTACGGATGGCATGACAGTAAGAGAATTATGCAGTGCTGCCAT
AACCATGAGTGATAACACTGCGGCCAACTTACTTCTGACAACGATCGGAGGACCGAAGGAGCTAACCGCT
TTTTTGCACAACATGGGGGATCATGTAACTCGCCTTGATCGTTGGGAACCGGAGCTGAATGAAGCCATAC
CAAACGACGAGCGTGACACCACGATGCCTGTAGCAATGGCAACAACGTTGCGCAAACTATTAACTGGCGA
ACTACTTACTCTAGCTTCCCGGCAACAATTAATAGACTGGATGGAGGCGGATAAAGTTGCAGGACCACTT
CTGCGCTCGGCCCTTCCGGCTGGCTGGTTTATTGCTGATAAATCTGGAGCCGGTGAGCGTGGGTCTCGCG
GTATCATTGCAGCACTGGGGCCAGATGGTAAGCCCTCCCGTATCGTAGTTATCTACACGACGGGGAGTCA
GGCAACTATGGATGAACGAAATAGACAGATCGCTGAGATAGGTGCCTCACTGATTAAGCATTGGTAACTG
TCAGACCAAGTTTACTCATATATACTTTAGATTGATTTAAAACTTCATTTTTAATTTAAAAGGATCTAGG
TGAAGATCCTTTTTGATAATCTCATGACCAAAATCCCTTAACGTGAGTTTTCGTTCCACTGAGCGTCAGA
CCCCGTAGAAAAGATCAAAGGATCTTCTTGAGATCCTTTTTTTCTGCGCGTAATCTGCTGCTTGCAAACA
AAAAAACCACCGCTACCAGCGGTGGTTTGTTTGCCGGATCAAGAGCTACCAACTCTTTTTCCGAAGGTAA
CTGGCTTCAGCAGAGCGCAGATACCAAATACTGTTCTTCTAGTGTAGCCGTAGTTAGGCCACCACTTCAA
GAACTCTGTAGCACCGCCTACATACCTCGCTCTGCTAATCCTGTTACCAGTGGCTGCTGCCAGTGGCGAT
AAGTCGTGTCTTACCGGGTTGGACTCAAGACGATAGTTACCGGATAAGGCGCAGCGGTCGGGCTGAACGG
GGGGTTCGTGCACACAGCCCAGCTTGGAGCGAACGACCTACACCGAACTGAGATACCTACAGCGTGAGCT
ATGAGAAAGCGCCACGCTTCCCGAAGGGAGAAAGGCGGACAGGTATCCGGTAAGCGGCAGGGTCGGAACA
GGAGAGCGCACGAGGGAGCTTCCAGGGGGAAACGCCTGGTATCTTTATAGTCCTGTCGGGTTTCGCCACC
TCTGACTTGAGCGTCGATTTTTGTGATGCTCGTCAGGGGGGCGGAGCCTATGGAAAAACGCCAGCAACGC
GGCCTTTTTACGGTTCCTGGCCTTTTGCTGGCCTTTTGCTCACATGTTCTTTCCTGCGTTATCCCCTGAT
TCTGTGGATAACCGTATTACCGCCTTTGAGTGAGCTGATACCGCTCGCCGCAGCCGAACGACCGAGCGCA
GCGAGTCAGTGAGCGAGGAAGCGGAAGAGCGCCCAATACGCAAACCGCCTCTCCCCGCGCGTTGGCCGAT
TCATTAATGCAGCTGGCACGACAGGTTTCCCGACTGGAAAGCGGGCAGTGAGCGCAACGCAATTAATGTG
AGTTAGCTCACTCATTAGGCACCCCAGGCTTTACACTTTATGCTTCCGGCTCGTATGTTGTGTGGAATTG
TGAGCGGATAACAATTTCACACAGGAAACAGCTATGACCATGATTACGCCAAGCGCGCAATTAACCCTCA
CTAAAGGGAACAAAAGCTGGAGCTGCAAGCTTAATGTAGTCTTATGCAATACTCTTGTAGTCTTGCAACA
TGGTAACGATGAGTTAGCAACATGCCTTACAAGGAGAGAAAAAGCACCGTGCATGGCGATTGGTGGAAGT
AAGGTGGTACGATCGTGCCTTATTAGGAAGGCAACAGACGGGTCTGACATGGATTGGACGAACCACTGAA
TTGCCGCATTGCAGAGATATTGTATTTAAGTGCCTAGCTCGATACATAAACGGGTCTCTCTGGTTAGACC
AGATCTGAGCCTGGGAGCTCTCTGGCTAACTAGGGAACCCACTGCTTAAGCCTCAATAAAGCTTGCCTTG
AGTGCTTCAAGTAGTGTGTGCCCGTCTGTTGTGTGACTCTGGTAACTAGAGATCCCTCAGACCCTTTTAG
TCAGTGTGGAAAATCTCTAGCAGTGGCGCCCGAACAGGGACTTGAAAGCGAAAGGGAAACCAGAGGAGCT
CTCTCGACGCAGGACTCGGCTTGCTGAAGCGCGCACGGCAAGAGGCGAGGGGCGGCGACTGGTGAGTACG
CCAAAAATTTTGACTAGCGGAGGCTAGAAGGAGAGAGATGGGTGCGAGAGCGTCAGTATTAAGCGGGGGA
GAATTAGATCGCGATGGGAAAAAATTCGGTTAAGGCCAGGGGGAAAGAAAAAATATAAATTAAAACATAT
AGTATGGGCAAGCAGGGAGCTAGAACGATTCGCAGTTAATCCTGGCCTGTTAGAAACATCAGAAGGCTGT
AGACAAATACTGGGACAGCTACAACCATCCCTTCAGACAGGATCAGAAGAACTTAGATCATTATATAATA
CAGTAGCAACCCTCTATTGTGTGCATCAAAGGATAGAGATAAAAGACACCAAGGAAGCTTTAGACAAGAT
AGAGGAAGAGCAAAACAAAAGTAAGACCACCGCACAGCAAGCGGCCGCTGATCTTCAGACCTGGAGGAGG
AGATATGAGGGACAATTGGAGAAGTGAATTATATAAATATAAAGTAGTAAAAATTGAACCATTAGGAGTA
GCACCCACCAAGGCAAAGAGAAGAGTGGTGCAGAGAGAAAAAAGAGCAGTGGGAATAGGAGCTTTGTTCC
TTGGGTTCTTGGGAGCAGCAGGAAGCACTATGGGCGCAGCGTCAATGACGCTGACGGTACAGGCCAGACA
ATTATTGTCTGGTATAGTGCAGCAGCAGAACAATTTGCTGAGGGCTATTGAGGCGCAACAGCATCTGTTG
CAACTCACAGTCTGGGGCATCAAGCAGCTCCAGGCAAGAATCCTGGCTGTGGAAAGATACCTAAAGGATC
AACAGCTCCTGGGGATTTGGGGTTGCTCTGGAAAACTCATTTGCACCACTGCTGTGCCTTGGAATGCTAG
TTGGAGTAATAAATCTCTGGAACAGATTTGGAATCACACGACCTGGATGGAGTGGGACAGAGAAATTAAC
AATTACACAAGCTTAATACACTCCTTAATTGAAGAATCGCAAAACCAGCAAGAAAAGAATGAACAAGAAT
TATTGGAATTAGATAAATGGGCAAGTTTGTGGAATTGGTTTAACATAACAAATTGGCTGTGGTATATAAA
ATTATTCATAATGATAGTAGGAGGCTTGGTAGGTTTAAGAATAGTTTTTGCTGTACTTTCTATAGTGAAT
AGAGTTAGGCAGGGATATTCACCATTATCGTTTCAGACCCACCTCCCAACCCCGAGGGGACCCGACAGGC
CCGAAGGAATAGAAGAAGAAGGTGGAGAGAGAGACAGAGACAGATCCATTCGATTAGTGAACGGATC
Features (pLannotate 1.2.2; 31 found; start..end, strand, type, name):
     50..290     +  promoter       U6 promoter: RNA polymerase III promoter for human U6 snRNA
    317..392     +  misc_RNA       gRNA scaffold: guide RNA scaffold for the Streptococcus pyogenes CRISPR/Cas9 system
    440..557     +  misc_feature   cPPT/CTS: central polypurine tract and central termination sequence of HIV-1
    624..690     +  CDS            small t antigen (fragment): SV40 (simian virus 40) small t antigen
    716..927     +  promoter       EF-1α core promoter: core promoter for human elongation factor EF-1α
    928..1037    +  intron         EF-1α intron A (fragment): intron upstream of the start codon of human EF-1α
   1663..1866    +  intron         EF-1α intron A: truncated intron upstream of the start codon of human EF-1α
   1892..1917    +  misc_feature   MCS (fragment): multiple cloning site
   1930..2895    +  CDS            NGFR (fragment): TNR16_HUMAN - Also known as TNFRSF16. Experimental evidence at protein level: Swiss-Prot protein existence level 1. Low affinity receptor which can bind to NGF, BDNF, NTF3, and NTF4. Forms a heterodimeric receptor with SORCS2 that binds the precursor forms of NGF, BDNF and NTF3 with high affinity, and has much lower affinity for mature NGF and BDNF (PubMed:24908487). Plays an important role in differentiation and survival of specific neuronal populations during development (By similarity). Can mediate cell survival as well as cell death of neural cells. Plays a role in the inactivation of RHOA
   2926..3514    +  misc_feature   WPRE: woodchuck hepatitis virus posttranscriptional regulatory element
   3519..3656    +  CDS            nef (fragment): NEF_HV1LA - Experimental evidence at protein level: Swiss-Prot protein existence level 1. Extracellular Nef protein targets CD4(+) T-lymphocytes for apoptosis by interacting with CXCR4 surface receptors. From Human immunodeficiency virus type 1 group M subtype B (isolate Lai) (HIV-1).
   3642..3822    +  LTR            5' LTR (truncated): truncated 5' long terminal repeat (LTR) from HIV-1
   3894..4015    +  polyA_signal   SV40 poly(A) signal: SV40 polyadenylation signal
   4055..4190    +  rep_origin     SV40 ori: SV40 origin of replication
   4211..4229    -  promoter       T7 promoter: promoter for bacteriophage T7 RNA polymerase
   4237..4392    +  CDS            lacZα (fragment): LacZα fragment of β-galactosidase; lacZ fragment
   4397..4825    +  rep_origin     f1 ori (sequence partly withheld): f1 bacteriophage origin of replication; arrow indicates direction of (+) strand synthesis
   4878..4982    +  promoter       AmpR promoter: bla
   4983..5843    +  CDS            AmpR: β-lactamase; bla; confers resistance to ampicillin, carbenicillin, and related antibiotics
   6014..6602    +  rep_origin     ori: high-copy-number ColE1/pMB1/pBR322/pUC origin of replication
   6785..6877    +  CDS            lacI (fragment): lac repressor; lacI; The lac repressor binds to the lac operator to inhibit transcription in E. coli. This inhibition can be relieved by adding lactose or isopropyl-β-D-thiogalactopyranoside (IPTG).
   6890..6911    +  protein_bind   CAP binding site: CAP binding activates transcription in the presence of cAMP. E. coli catabolite activator protein
   6926..6956    +  promoter       lac promoter: promoter for the E. coli lac operon
   6964..6980    +  protein_bind   lac operator: The lac repressor binds to the lac operator to inhibit transcription in E. coli. This inhibition can be relieved by adding lactose or isopropyl-β-D-thiogalactopyranoside (IPTG). lac repressor encoded by lacI
   7025..7043    +  promoter       T3 promoter: promoter for bacteriophage T3 RNA polymerase
   7071..7297    +  promoter       RSV promoter: Rous sarcoma virus enhancer/promoter
   7298..7478    +  LTR            5' LTR (truncated): truncated 5' long terminal repeat (LTR) from HIV-1
   7525..7650    +  misc_feature   HIV-1 Ψ: packaging signal of human immunodeficiency virus type 1
   7634..7997    +  CDS            HIV-1 gag (fragment): gag protein from human immunodeficiency virus 1; gag
   8143..8376    +  misc_feature   RRE: The Rev response element (RRE) of HIV-1 allows for Rev-dependent mRNA export from the nucleus to the cytoplasm.
   8753..8853    +  CDS            Rev (fragment): human immunodeficiency virus 1 (HIV-1) Rev protein; rev; enhances nuclear export of unspliced and incompletely spliced viral mRNAs
