[The description below was written by a language model from this plasmid's Addgene catalogue record and pLannotate feature annotations shown in this document.]
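Description:
pLKO_FLAG.V5.C_NGFR is a lentiviral CRISPR vector built on the pLKO backbone (about 8.9 kb as sequenced). It pairs a guide RNA expression cassette with a protein barcode ("Pro-Code") reporter. In bacteria it is maintained by a high-copy ColE1/pUC-type origin and selected with ampicillin through the bla gene. An f1 origin, lac regulatory remnants and T3/T7 promoters are carried over from the parental cloning plasmid. The viral portion has a third-generation-style layout. An RSV promoter drives a truncated HIV-1 5' LTR, followed by the Ψ packaging signal with a gag fragment, the RRE for Rev-dependent export of the genomic RNA, and a cPPT/CTS. A WPRE sits downstream of the payload to boost transcript expression, followed by a second truncated LTR and an SV40 polyadenylation signal and origin.

Two expression units lie between the LTRs. A human U6 Pol III promoter sits directly upstream of the Streptococcus pyogenes Cas9 guide RNA scaffold, giving a site for cloning an sgRNA. The record does not name the cloning enzymes, and no Cas9 is annotated in the vector. Downstream, an EF1α promoter with intron A sequence drives human NGFR truncated to remove its signalling domain (dNGFR), so it serves as an inert cell-surface scaffold. According to the catalogue, its N terminus carries the epitope combination FLAG, V5 and "C"; these tags are not annotated separately in the feature table, and the "C" epitope is not defined further. Because each Pro-Code is a unique epitope combination detectable with antibodies, linking one barcode to one sgRNA lets transduced cells be tracked by cytometry. This enables phenotypic CRISPR screens at single-cell resolution.
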