Addgene plasmid #158259: pLKO_FLAG.V5.C_NGFR
Purpose: Protein Barcode (Pro-Code) for vector/cell tracking. Contains U6 trRNA cassette for sgRNA cloning. Enables phenotypic CRISPR screens at a single cell resolution (using cytometry).
Depositing lab: Brian Brown. Depositing organization: Icahn School of Medicine at Mount Sinai. Publication: Protein Barcodes Enable High-Dimensional Single-Cell CRISPR Screens. Wroblewska A, Dhainaut M, Ben-Zvi B, Rose SA, Park ES, Amir ED, Bektesevic A, Baccarini A, Merad M, Rahman AH, Brown BD. Cell. 2018 Nov 1;175(4):1141-1155.e16. doi: 10.1016/j.cell.2018.09.022. Epub 2018 Oct 18. PubMed 30343902.
Backbone
  Vector backbone: pLKO
  Backbone size w/o insert (bp): 9000
  Vector type: Lentiviral, CRISPR
Growth in bacteria
  Bacterial resistance: Ampicillin, 100 μg/mL
  Growth temperature: 37°C
  Growth strain: NEB Stable
  Copy number: High Copy
Gene/Insert
  Gene/Insert name: Pro-Code Tagged human dNGFR
  Species: H. sapiens (human)
  Insert size (bp): 1000
  Mutation: Truncation of the signaling domain
  Entrez Gene: NGFR (a.k.a. CD271, Gp80-LNGFR, TNFRSF16, p75(NTR), p75NTR)
  Promoter: EF1a
  Tag / fusion protein: FLAG.V5.C (N terminal on insert)
  Cloning method: Restriction Enzyme; 5′ cloning site Unknown (unknown if destroyed)
  Sequencing primers: 5′ cctttttgagtttggatcttggttcat
Terms and licenses: Academic/Nonprofit Terms; Industry Terms: Not Available to Industry
How to cite: pLKO_FLAG.V5.C_NGFR was a gift from Brian Brown (Addgene plasmid # 158259 ; http://n2t.net/addgene:158259 ; RRID:Addgene_158259)
