>Addgene plasmid #158259 | pLKO_FLAG.V5.C_NGFR | depositor partial sequence | sequence record 305387 | Tagged NGFR
ATGGGGGCAGGTGCCACCGGCCGCGCCATGGACGGGCCGCGCCTGCTGCTGTTGCTGCTTCTGGGGGTGT
CCCTTGGAGGTGCCAAGGAGGCATGCGACTACAAAGACGATGACGACAAGGGAGGAGGCGGGGGAGGGGG
CAAACCAATTCCAAACCCACTGCTGGGACTGGATTCCACAGGAGGAGGCGGGGGAGGGGAGGACCAGGTG
GACCCCAGGCTGATCGACGGCAAGCCCACAGGCCTGTACACACACAGCGGTGAGTGCTGCAAAGCCTGCA
ACCTGGGCGAGGGTGTGGCCCAGCCTTGTGGAGCCAACCAGACCGTGTGTGAGCCCTGCCTGGACAGCGT
GACGTTCTCCGACGTGGTGAGCGCGACCGAGCCGTGCAAGCCGTGCACCGAGTGCGTGGGGCTCCAGAGC
ATGTCGGCGCCGTGCGTGGAGGCCGACGACGCCGTGTGCCGCTGCGCCTACGGCTACTACCAGGATGAGA
CGACTGGGCGCTGCGAGGCGTGCCGCGTGTGCGAGGCGGGCTCGGGCCTCGTGTTCTCCTGCCAGGACAA
GCAGAACACCGTGTGCGAGGAGTGCCCCGACGGCACGTATTCCGACGAGGCCAACCACGTGGACCCGTGC
CTGCCCTGCACCGTGTGCGAGGACACCGAGCGCCAGCTCCGCGAGTGCACACGCTGGGCCGACGCCGAGT
GCGAGGAGATCCCTGGCCGTTGGATTACACGGTCCACACCCCCAGAGGGCTCGGACAGCACAGCCCCCAG
CACCCAGGAGCCTGAGGCACCTCCAGAACAAGACCTCATAGCCAGCACGGTGGCAGGTGTGGTGACCACA
GTGATGGGCAGCTCCCAGCCCGTGGTGACCCGAGGCACCACCGACAACCTCATCCCTGTCTATTGCTCCA
TCCTGGCTGCTGTGGTTGTGGGCCTTGTGGCCTACATAGCCTTCAAGAGGTGGAACAGGGGTATCCTCTA
G
